Addgene plasmid #22190: pSFG-TFII-I-GFP delta
Depositing lab: Ananda Roy. Depositing organization: Tufts University. Publication: Inhibition of TFII-I-dependent cell cycle regulation by p53. Desgranges ZP, Ahn J, Lazebnik MB, Ashworth T, Lee C, Pestell RC, Rosenberg N, Prives C, Roy AL. Mol Cell Biol. 2005 Dec . 25(24):10940-52. 10.1128/MCB.25.24.10940-10952.2005 PubMed 16314517.
Backbone
  Vector backbone: pSFG
  Backbone size w/o insert (bp): 8900
  Vector type: Mammalian Expression, Retroviral
Growth in bacteria
  Bacterial resistance: Ampicillin, 100 μg/mL
  Growth temperature: 37°C
  Growth strain: DH5alpha
  Copy number: Unknown
Gene/Insert
  Gene/Insert name: TFII-I (alt name: TFII-I delta isoform)
  Species: H. sapiens (human)
  Insert size (bp): 2900
  Entrez Gene: GTF2I (a.k.a. BAP135, BTKAP1, DIWS, GTFII-I, IB291, SPIN, TFII-I, WBS, WBSCR6)
  Tag / fusion protein: GFP (C terminal on insert)
  Cloning method: Restriction Enzyme; 5′ cloning site NcoI (unknown if destroyed); 3′ cloning site NotI (unknown if destroyed)
  Sequencing primers: 5′ CMV forward
Terms and licenses: Academic/Nonprofit Terms; Industry Terms: Not Available to Industry
Depositor comments: This vector was derived from pSFG-tcLuc (Lindemann et al., 1998).
How to cite: pSFG-TFII-I-GFP delta was a gift from Ananda Roy (Addgene plasmid # 22190 ; http://n2t.net/addgene:22190 ; RRID:Addgene_22190)
