[The description below was written by a language model from this plasmid's Addgene catalogue record and pLannotate feature annotations shown in this document.]
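Description:
pSFG-TFII-I-GFP delta is a Moloney murine leukemia virus-based retroviral vector for mammalian expression, built on the pSFG backbone and, according to the depositor, derived from pSFG-tcLuc. It is propagated in E. coli through a ColE1/pUC-type origin and selected with ampicillin (β-lactamase). Remnants of lac and pBR322 sequences are also present in the bacterial portion. The viral portion comprises a 5′ MMLV LTR, the Ψ packaging signal with an extended truncated gag region that aids encapsidation, the pol segment carrying the splice acceptor, and a 3′ LTR annotated as U3-deleted. That deletion would make the integrated provirus self-inactivating, leaving expression to the internal promoter.

The payload is a self-contained tetracycline-regulated cassette. A tetracycline response element with seven tetO copies, joined to a minimal CMV promoter, drives the human TFII-I (GTF2I) delta isoform, about 2.9 kb, cloned between NcoI and NotI and fused at its C terminus to GFP. The annotation tool matched the insert to the rat Gtf2i orthologue and called the fluorescent protein EBFP. Both are probably closest-match labels for related sequences, since the catalogue lists a human insert and a GFP tag. A short thrombin cleavage site is annotated just upstream of the coding region. Downstream, an EMCV IRES allows translation of tTA (TetR-VP16) from the same transcript. This creates an autoregulatory Tet-Off loop in which tTA activates its own promoter without tetracycline or doxycycline and expression is shut off when the drug is added.

The design allows retroviral delivery and drug-controlled, fluorescently trackable expression of TFII-I delta. The associated publication concerns TFII-I-dependent cell cycle regulation and its inhibition by p53.
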