Features (pLannotate 1.2.2; 27 found; start..end, strand, type, name):
    397..988     +  LTR            LTR: long terminal repeat from Moloney murine leukemia virus
   1051..1250    +  misc_feature   MMLV Ψ: packaging signal of Moloney murine leukemia virus (MMLV)
   1302..1390    +  misc_feature   MESV Ψ (fragment): packaging signal of murine embryonic stem cell virus
   1480..1889    +  CDS            gag (truncated) (fragment): truncated Moloney murine leukemia virus (MMLV) gag gene lacking the start codon
   1899..2269    +  misc_feature   pol region: Moloney murine leukemia virus (MMLV) pol region containing the splice acceptor site
   2286..2556    +  protein_bind   tetracycline response element: contains seven copies of the tetracycline operator tetO tetracycline repressor TetR
   2567..2584    +  misc_feature   MCS (fragment): pUC18/19 multiple cloning site
   2589..2627    +  promoter       minimal CMV promoter: human cytomegalovirus (CMV) immediate early promoter
   2753..2770    +  CDS            thrombin site: thrombin recognition and cleavage site
   2774..5644    +  CDS            Gtf2i: GTF2I_RAT - Experimental evidence at protein level: Swiss-Prot protein existence level 1. Interacts with the basal transcription machinery by coordinating the formation of a multiprotein complex at the C-FOS promoter, and linking specific signal responsive activator complexes. Promotes the formation of stable high-order complexes of SRF and PHOX1 and interacts cooperatively with PHOX1 to promote serum-inducible transcription of a reporter gene deriven by the C-FOS serum response element (SRE). Acts as a coregulator for USF1 by binding independently two promoter elements, a pyrimidine-rich init
   5644..5676    +  misc_feature   MCS (fragment): multiple cloning site
   5684..6400    +  CDS            EBFP: EBFP is a basic (constitutively fluorescent) blue fluorescent protein published in 1998, derived from Aequorea victoria.
   6419..6991    +  misc_feature   IRES: internal ribosome entry site (IRES) of the encephalomyocarditis virus (EMCV)
   7005..8012    +  CDS            tTA: tetracycline-controlled transactivator, comprising a fusion of the tetracycline repressor TetR with the C-terminal activation domain of herpes simplex virus VP16 In the Tet-Off® system, tTA binds to the Tet-responsive element and stimulates transcription only in the absence of tetracycline or doxycycline.
   8029..8126    +  CDS            env (fragment): murine leukemia virus gPr80 envelope polyprotein precursor; env; proteolytically cleaved into gp70SU and p15TM subunits
   8168..8204    +  LTR            3' LTR (ΔU3) (fragment): self-inactivating 3' long terminal repeat (LTR) from Moloney murine leukemia virus
   8204..8503    +  LTR            3' LTR (ΔU3) (fragment): self-inactivating 3' long terminal repeat (LTR) from Moloney murine leukemia virus
   9198..9355    +  CDS            lacZα (fragment): LacZα fragment of β-galactosidase; lacZ fragment
   9361..9460    -  misc_feature   bom (fragment): basis of mobility region from pBR322
   9562..9596    -  CDS            rop (fragment): Rop protein, which maintains plasmids at low copy number; rop
   9693..9797    +  promoter       AmpR promoter: bla
   9798..10658   +  CDS            AmpR: β-lactamase; bla; confers resistance to ampicillin, carbenicillin, and related antibiotics
  10829..11417   +  rep_origin     ori: high-copy-number ColE1/pMB1/pBR322/pUC origin of replication
  11600..11692   +  CDS            lacI (fragment): lac repressor; lacI; The lac repressor binds to the lac operator to inhibit transcription in E. coli. This inhibition can be relieved by adding lactose or isopropyl-β-D-thiogalactopyranoside (IPTG).
  11705..11726   +  protein_bind   CAP binding site: CAP binding activates transcription in the presence of cAMP. E. coli catabolite activator protein
  11741..11771   +  promoter       lac promoter: promoter for the E. coli lac operon
  11775..11797   +  protein_bind   lac operator (fragment): The lac repressor binds to the lac operator to inhibit transcription in E. coli. This inhibition can be relieved by adding lactose or isopropyl-β-D-thiogalactopyranoside (IPTG). lac repressor encoded by lacI
>Addgene plasmid #22190 | pSFG-TFII-I-GFP delta | depositor full sequence | sequence record 10166 | Author sequence
AAGCTTTGCTCTTAGGAGTTTCCTAATACATCCCAAACTCAAATATATAAAGCATTTGACTTGTTCTATG
CCCTAGGGGGCGGGGGGAAGCTAAGCCAGCTTTTTTTAACATTTAAAATGTTAATTCCATTTTAAATGCA
CAGATGTTTTTATTTCATAAGGGTTTCAATGTGCATGAATGCTGCAATATTCCTGTTACCAAAGCTAGTA
TAAATAAAAATAGATAAACGTGGAAATTACTTAGAGTTTCTGTCATTAACGTTTCCTTCCTCAGTTGACA
ACATAAATGCGCTGCTGAGCAAGCCAGTTTGCATCTGTCAGGATCAATTTCCCATTATGCCAGTCATATT
AATTACTAGTCAATTAGTTGATTTTTATTTTTGACATATACATGTGAATGAAAGACCCCACCTGTAGGTT
TGGCAAGCTAGCTTAAGTAACGCCATTTTGCAAGGCATGGAAAAATACATAACTGAGAATAGAGAAGTTC
AGATCAAGGTCAGGAACAGATGGAACAGCTGAATATGGGCCAAACAGGATATCTGTGGTAAGCAGTTCCT
GCCCCGCTCAGGGCCAAGAACAGATGGAACAGCTGAATATGGGCCAAACAGGATATCTGTGGTAAGCAGT
TCCTGCCCCGCTCAGGGCCAAGAACAGATGGTCCCCAGATGCGGTCCAGCCCTCAGCAGTTTCTAGAGAA
CCATCAGATGTTTCCAGGGTGCCCCAAGGACCTGAAATGACCCTGTGCCTTATTTGAACTAACCAATCAG
TTCGCTTCTCGCTTCTGTTCGCGCGCTTATGCTCCCCGAGCTCAATAAAAGAGCCCACAACCCCTCACTC
GGGGCGCCAGTCCTCCGATTGACTGAGTCGCCCGGGTACCCGTGTATCCAATAAACCCTCTTGCAGTTGC
ATCCGACTTGTGGTCTCGCTGTTCCTTGGGAGGGTCTCCTCTGAGTGATTGACTACCCGTCAGCGGGGGT
CTTTCATTTGGGGGCTCGTCCGGGATCGGGAGACCCCTGCCCAGGGACCACCGACCCACCACCGGGAGGT
AAGCTGGCCAGCAACTTATCTGTGTCTGTCCGATTGTCTAGTGTCTATGACTGATTTTATGCGCCTGCGT
CGGTACTAGTTAGCTAACTAGCTCTGTATCTGGCGGACCCGTGGTGGAACTGACGAGTTCGGAACACCCG
GCCGCAACCCTGGGAGACGTCCCAGGGACTTCGGGGGCCGTTTTTGTGGCCCGACCTGAGTCCTAAAATC
CCGATCGTTTAGGACTCTTTGGTGCACCCCCCTTAGAGGAGGGATATGTGGTTCTGGTAGGAGACGAGAA
CCTAAAACAGTTCCCGCCTCCGTCTGAATTTTTGCTTTCGGTTTGGGACCGAAGCCGCGCCGCGCGTCTT
GTCTGCTGCAGCATCGTTCTGTGTTGTCTCTGTCTGACTGTGTTTCTGTATTTGTCTGAAAATATGGGCC
CGGGCTAGCCTGTTACCACTCCCTTAAGTTTGACCTTAGGTCACTGGAAAGATGTCGAGCGGATCGCTCA
CAACCAGTCGGTAGATGTCAAGAAGAGACGTTGGGTTACCTTCTGCTCTGCAGAATGGCCAACCTTTAAC
GTCGGATGGCCGCGAGACGGCACCTTTAACCGAGACCTCATCACCCAGGTTAAGATCAAGGTCTTTTCAC
CTGGCCCGCATGGACACCCAGACCAGGTCCCCTACATCGTGACCTGGGAAGCCTTGGCTTTTGACCCCCC
TCCCTGGGTCAAGCCCTTTGTACACCCTAAGCCTCCGCCTCCTCTTCCTCCATCCGCCCCGTCTCTCCCC
CTTGAACCTCCTCGTTCGACCCCGCCTCGATCCTCCCTTTATCCAGCCCTCACTCCTTCTCTAGGCGCCC
CCATATGGCCATATGAGATCTTATATGGGGCACCCCCGCCCCTTGTAAACTTCCCTGACCCTGACATGAC
AAGAGTTACTAACAGCCCCTCTCTCCAAGCTCACTTACAGGCTCTCTACTTAGTCCAGCACGAAGTCTGG
AGACCTCTGGCGGCAGCCTACCAAGAACAACTGGACCGACCGGTGGTACCTCACCCTTACCGAGTCGGCG
ACACAGTGTGGGTCCGCCGACACCAGACTAAGAACCTAGAACCTCGCTGGAAAGGACCTTACACAGTCCT
GCTGACCACCCCCACCGCCCTCAAAGTAGACGGCATCGCAGCTTGGATACACGCCGCCCACGTGAAGGCT
GCCGACCCCGGGGGTGGACCATCCTCTAGCCCTCGAGTTTACCACTCCCTATCAGTGATAGAGAAAAGTG
AAAGTCGAGTTTACCACTCCCTATCAGTGATAGAGAAAAGTGAAAGTCGAGTTTACCACTCCCTATCAGT
GATAGAGAAAAGTGAAAGTCGAGTTTACCACTCCCTATCAGTGATAGAGAAAAGTGAAAGTCGAGTTTAC
CACTCCCTATCAGTGATAGAGAAAAGTGAAAGTCGAGTTTACCACTCCCTATCAGTGATAGAGAAAAGTG
AAAGTCGAGTTTACCACTCCCTATCAGTGATAGAGAAAAGTGAAAGTCGAGCTCGGTACCCGGGTCGAGG
TAGGCGTGTACGGTGGGAGGCCTATATAAGCAGAGCTCGTTTAGTGAACCGTCAGATCGCCTGGAGACGC
CATCCACGCTGTTTTGACCTCCATAGAAGACACCGGGACCGATCCGACCTGCCATGGGCAGCAGCCATCA
TCATCATCATCACAGCAGCGGCCTGGTGCCGCGCGGCAGCCATATGGCCCAAGTTGCAATGTCCACCCTC
CCCGTTGAAGATGAGGAGTCCTCGGAGAGCAGGATGGTGGTGACATTCCTCATGTCAGCTCTCGAGTCCA
TGTGTAAAGAACTGGCCAAGTCCAAAGCCGAAGTGGCCTGCATTGCAGTGTATGAAACAGACGTGTTTGT
CGTCGGAACTGAAAGAGGACGTGCTTTTGTCAATACCAGAAAGGATTTTCAAAAAGATTTTGTAAAATAT
TGTGTTGAAGAAGAAGAAAAAGCTGCAGAGATGCATAAAATGAAATCTACAACCCAGGCAAATCGGATGA
GTGTAGATGCTGTAGAAATTGAAACACTCAGAAAAACAGTTGAGGACTATTTCTGCTTTTGCTATGGGAA
AGCTTTAGGCAAATCCACAGTGGTACCTGTACCATATGAGAAGATGCTGCGAGACCAGTCGGCTGTGGTA
GTGCAGGGGCTTCCGGAAGGTGTTGCCTTTAAACACCCCGAGAACTATGATCTTGCAACCCTGAAATGGA
TTTTGGAGAACAAAGCAGGAATTTCATTCATCATTAAGAGACCTTTTTTAGAGCCAAAGAAGCATGTAGG
TGGTCGTGTGATGGTAACAGATGCTGACAGGTCAATACTATCTCCAGGTGGAAGTTGTGGCCCCATCAAA
GTGAAAACTGAACCCACAGAAGATTCTGGCATTTCCCTGGAAATGGCAGCTGTGACAGTAAAGGAAGAAT
CAGAAGATCCTGATTATTATCAATATAACATTCAAGGAAGCCACCATTCTTCAGAGGGCAATGAAGGCAC
AGAAATGGAAGTACCAGCAGAAGATGATGATTATTCTCCACCGTCTAAGAGACCAAAGGCCAATGAGCTA
CCGCAGCCACCAGTCCCGGAACCCGCCAATGCTGGGAAGCGGAAAGTGAGGGAGTTCAACTTCGAGAAAT
GGAATGCTCGCATCACTGATCTACGTAAACAAGTTGAAGAATTGTTTGAAAGGAAATATGCTCAAGCCAT
AAAAGCCAAAGGTCCGGTGACGATCCCGTACCCTCTTTTCCAGTCTCATGTTGAAGATCTTTATGTAGAA
GGACTTCCTGAAGGAATTCCTTTTAAAAGGCCATCTACTTACGGAATTCCTCGCCTGGAGAGGATATTAC
TTGCAAAGGAAAGGATTCGTTTTGTGATTAAGAAACATGAGCTTCTGAATTCAACACGTGAAGATTTACA
GCTTGATAAGCCAGCTTCAGGAGTAAAGGAAGAATGGTATGCCAGAATCACTAAATTAAGAAAGATGGTG
GATCAGCTTTTCTGCAAAAAATTTGCGGAACGCTTGGGGAGCACTGAAGCCAAGGCTGTACCGTACCAAA
AATTTGAGGCACACCCGAATGATCTGTACGTGGAAGGACTGCCAGAAAACATTCCTTTCCGAAGTCCCTC
ATGGTATGGAATCCCAAGGCTGGAAAAAATCATTCAAGTGGGCAATCGAATTAAATTTGTTATTAAAAGA
CCAGAACTTCTGACTCACAGTACCACTGAAGTTACTCAGCCAAGAACGAATACACCAGTCAAAGAAGATT
GGAATGTCAGAATTACCAAGCTACGGAAGCAAGTGGAAGAGATTTTTAATTTGAAATTTGCTCAAGCTCT
TGGACTCACCGAGGCAGTAAAAGTACCATATCCTGTGTTTGAATCAAACCCGGAGTTCTTGTATGTGGAA
GGCTTGCCAGAGGGGATTCCCTTCCGAAGCCCTACCTGGTTTGGAATTCCACGACTTGAAAGGATCGTCC
GCGGGAGTAATAAAATCAAGTTCGTTGTTAAAAAACCTGAACTAGTTATTTCCTACTTGCCTCCTGGGAT
GGCTAGTAAAATAAACACTAAAGCTTTGCAGTCCCCCAAAAGACCACGAAGTCCTGGGAGTAATTCAAAG
GTTCCTGAAATTGAGGTCACCGTGGAAGGCCCTAATAACAACAATCCTCAAACCTCAGCTGTTCGAACCC
CGACCCAGACTAACGGTTCTAACGTTCCCTTCAAGCCACGAGGGAGAGAGTTTTCCTTTGAGGCCTGGAA
TGCCAAAATCACGGACCTAAAACAGAAAGTTGAAAATCTCTTCAATGAGAAATGTGGGGAAGCTCTTGGC
CTTAAACAAGCTGTGAAGGTGCCGTTCGCGTTATTTGAGTCTTTCCCGGAAGACTTTTATGTGGAAGGCT
TACCTGAGGGTGTGCCATTCCGAAGACCATCGACTTTTGGCATTCCGAGACTGGAGAAGATACTCAGAAA
CAAAGCCAAAATTAAGTTCATCATTAAAAAGCCCGAAATGTTTGAGACGGCGATTAAGGAGAGCACCTCC
TCTAAGAGCCCTCCCAGAAAAATAAATTCATCACCCAATGTTAATACTACTGCATCAGGTGTTGAAGACC
TTAACATCATTCAGGTGACAATTCCAGATGATGATAATGAAAGACTCTCGAAAGTTGAAAAAGCTAGACA
GCTAAGAGAACAAGTGAATGACCTCTTTAGTCGGAAATTTGGTGAAGCTATTGGTATGGGTTTTCCTGTG
AAAGTTCCCTACAGGAAAATCACAATTAACCCTGGCTGTGTGGTGGTTGATGGCATGCCCCCGGGGGTGT
CCTTCAAAGCCCCCAGCTACCTGGAAATCAGCTCCATGAGAAGGATCTTAGACTCTGCCGAGTTTATCAA
ATTCACGGTCATTAGACCATTTCCAGGACTTGTGATTAATAACCAGCTGGTTGATCAGAGTGAGTCAGAA
GGCCCCGTGATACAAGAATCAGCTGAACCAAGCCAGTTGGAAGTTCCAGCCACAGAAGAAATAAAAGAGA
CTGATGGAAGCTCTCAGATCAAGCAAGAACCAGACCCCACGTGGTCGACGGTACCGCGGGCCCGGGATCC
ACCGGTCGCCACCATGGTGAGCAAGGGCGAGGAGCTGTTCACCGGGGTGGTGCCCATCCTGGTCGAGCTG
GACGGCGACGTAAACGGCCACAAGTTCAGCGTGTCCGGCGAGGGCGAGGGCGATGCCACCTACGGCAAGC
TGACCCTGAAGTTCATCTGCACCACCGGCAAGCTGCCCGTGCCCTGGCCCACCCTCGTGACCACCCTGAC
CCACGGCGTGCAGTGCTTCAGCCGCTACCCCGACCACATGAAGCAGCACGACTTCTTCAAGTCCGCCATG
CCCGAAGGCTACGTCCAGGAGCGCACCATCTTCTTCAAGGACGACGGCAACTACAAGACCCGCGCCGAGG
TGAAGTTCGAGGGCGACACCCTGGTGAACCGCATCGAGCTGAAGGGCATCGACTTCAAGGAGGACGGCAA
CATCCTGGGGCACAAGCTGGAGTACAACTTCAACAGCCACAACGTCTATATCATGGCCGACAAGCAGAAG
AACGGCATCAAGGTGAACTTCAAGATCCGCCACAACATCGAGGACGGCAGCGTGCAGCTCGCCGACCACT
ACCAGCAGAACACCCCCATCGGCGACGGCCCCGTGCTGCTGCCCGACAACCACTACCTGAGCACCCAGTC
CGCCCTGAGCAAAGACCCCAACGAGAAGCGCGATCACATGGTCCTGCTGGAGTTCGTGACCGCCGCCGGG
ATCACTCTCGGCATGGACGAGCTGTACAAGTAAAGCGGCCGCGGATCCCCCCTCTCCCTCCCCCCCCCCT
AACGTTACTGGCCGAAGCCGCTTGGAATAAGGCCGGTGTGCGTTTGTCTATATGTTATTTTCCACCATAT
TGCCGTCTTTTGGCAATGTGAGGGCCCGGAAACCTGGCCCTGTCTTCTTGACGAGCATTCCTAGGGGTCT
TTCCCCTCTCGCCAAAGGAATGCAAGGTCTGTTGAATGTCGTGAAGGAAGCAGTTCCTCTGGAAGCTTCT
TGAAGACAAACAACGTCTGTAGCGACCCTTTGCAGGCAGCGGAACCCCCCACCTGGCGACAGGTGCCTCT
GCGGCCAAAAGCCACGTGTATAAGATACACCTGCAAAGGCGGCACAACCCCAGTGCCACGTTGTGAGTTG
GATAGTTGTGGAAAGAGTCAAATGGCTCTCCTCAAGCGTATTCAACAAGGGGCTGAAGGATGCCCAGAAG
GTACCCCATTGTATGGGATCTGATCTGGGGCCTCGGTGCACATGCTTTACATGTGTTTAGTCGAGGTTAA
AAAACGTCTAGGCCCCCCGAACCACGGGGACGTGGTTTTCCTTTGAAAAACACGATGATAAGCTTGCCAC
AACCATGTCTAGATTAGATAAAAGTAAAGTGATTAACAGCGCATTAGAGCTGCTTAATGAGGTCGGAATC
GAAGGTTTAACAACCCGTAAACTCGCCCAGAAGCTAGGTGTAGAGCAGCCTACATTGTATTGGCATGTAA
AAAATAAGCGGGCTTTGCTCGACGCCTTAGCCATTGAGATGTTAGATAGGCACCATACTCACTTTTGCCC
TTTAGAAGGGGAAAGCTGGCAAGATTTTTTACGTAATAACGCTAAAAGTTTTAGATGTGCTTTACTAAGT
CATCGCGATGGAGCAAAAGTACATTTAGGTACACGGCCTACAGAAAAACAGTATGAAACTCTCGAAAATC
AATTAGCCTTTTTATGCCAACAAGGTTTTTCACTAGAGAATGCATTATATGCACTCAGCGCTGTGGGGCA
TTTTACTTTAGGTTGCGTATTGGAAGATCAAGAGCATCAAGTCGCTAAAGAAGAAAGGGAAACACCTACT
ACTGATAGTATGCCGCCATTATTACGACAAGCTATCGAATTATTTGATCACCAAGGTGCAGAGCCAGCCT
TCTTATTCGGCCTTGAATTGATCATATGCGGATTAGAAAAACAACTTAAATGTGAAAGTGGGTCCGCGTA
CAGCCGCGCGCGTACGAAAAACAATTACGGGTCTACCATCGAGGGCCTGCTCGATCTCCCGGACGACGAC
GCCCCCGAAGAGGCGGGGCTGGCGGCTCCGCGCCTGTCCTTTCTCCCCGCGGGACACACGCGCAGACTGT
CGACGGCCCCCCCGACCGATGTCAGCCTGGGGGACGAGCTCCACTTAGACGGCGAGGACGTGGCGATGGC
GCATGCCGACGCGCTAGACGATTTCGATCTGGACATGTTGGGGGACGGGGATTCCCCGGGTCCGGGATTT
ACCCCCCACGACTCCGCCCCCTACGGCGCTCTGGATATGGCCGACTTCGAGTTTGAGCAGATGTTTACCG
ATGCCCTTGGAATTGACGAGTACGGTGGGTAGGGGGCGCGAAGATCCGGATTAGTCCAATTTGTTAAAGA
CAGGATATCAGTGGTCCAGGCTCTAGTTTTGACTCAACAATATCACCAGCTGAAGCCTATAGAGTACGAG
CCATAGATAAAATAAAAGATTTTATTTAGTCTCCAGAAAAAGGGGGGAATGAAAGACCCCACCTGTAGGT
TTGGCAAGCTAGCTCGACCCTAGAGAACCATCAGATGTTTCCAGGGTGCCCCAAGGACCTGAAATGACCC
TGTGCCTTATTTGAACTAACCAATCAGTTCGCTTCTCGCTTCTGTTCGCGCGCTTCTGCTCCCCGAGCTC
AATAAAAGAGCCCACAACCCCTCACTCGGGGCGCCAGTCCTCCGATTGACTGAGTCGCCCGGGTACCCGT
GTATCCAATAAACCCTCTTGCAGTTGCATCCGACTTGTGGTCTCGCTGTTCCTTGGGAGGGTCTCCTCTG
AGTGATTGACTACCCGTCAGCGGGGGTCTTTCACACATGCAGCATGTATCAAAATTAATTTGGTTTTTTT
TCTTAAGTATTTACATTAAATGGCCATAGTACTTAAAGTTACATTGGCTTCCTTGAAATAAACATGGAGT
ATTCAGAATGTGTCATAAATATTTCTAATTTTAAGATAGTATCTCCATTGGCTTTCTACTTTTTCTTTTA
TTTTTTTTTGTCCTCTGTCTTCCATTTGTTGTTGTTGTTGTTTGTTTGTTTGTTTGTTGGTTGGTTGGTT
AATTTTTTTTTAAAGATCCTACACTATAGTTCAAGCTAGACTATTAGCTACTCTGTAACCCAGGGTGACC
TTGAAGTCATGGGTAGCCTGCTGTTTTAGCCTTCCCACATCTAAGATTACAGGTATGAGCTATCATTTTT
GGTATATTGATTGATTGATTGATTGATGTGTGTGTGTGTGATTGTGTTTGTGTGTGTGACTGTGAAAATG
TGTGTATGGGTGTGTGTGAATGTGTGTATGTATGTGTGTGTGTGAGTGTGTGTGTGTGTGTGTGCATGTG
TGTGTGTGTGACTGTGTCTATGTGTATGACTGTGTGTGTGTGTGTGTGTGTGTGTGTGTGTGTGTGTGTG
TGTGTGTTGTGAAAAAATATTCTATGGTAGTGAGAGCCAACGCTCCGGCTCAGGTGTCAGGTTGGTTTTT
GAGACAGAGTCTTTCACTTAGCTTGGAATTCACTGGCCGTCGTTTTACAACGTCGTGACTGGGAAAACCC
TGGCGTTACCCAACTTAATCGCCTTGCAGCACATCCCCCTTTCGCCAGCTGGCGTAATAGCGAAGAGGCC
CGCACCGATCGCCCTTCCCAACAGTTGCGCAGCCTGAATGGCGAATGGCGCCTGATGCGGTATTTTCTCC
TTACGCATCTGTGCGGTATTTCACACCGCATATGGTGCACTCTCAGTACAATCTGCTCTGATGCCGCATA
GTTAAGCCAGCCCCGACACCCGCCAACACCCGCTGACGCGCCCTGACGGGCTTGTCTGCTCCCGGCATCC
GCTTACAGACAAGCTGTGACCGTCTCCGGGAGCTGCATGTGTCAGAGGTTTTCACCGTCATCACCGAAAC
GCGCGATGACGAAAGGGCCTCGTGATACGCCTATTTTTATAGGTTAATGTCATGATAATAATGGTTTCTT
AGACGTCAGGTGGCACTTTTCGGGGAAATGTGCGCGGAACCCCTATTTGTTTATTTTTCTAAATACATTC
AAATATGTATCCGCTCATGAGACAATAACCCTGATAAATGCTTCAATAATATTGAAAAAGGAAGAGTATG
AGTATTCAACATTTCCGTGTCGCCCTTATTCCCTTTTTTGCGGCATTTTGCCTTCCTGTTTTTGCTCACC
CAGAAACGCTGGTGAAAGTAAAAGATGCTGAAGATCAGTTGGGTGCACGAGTGGGTTACATCGAACTGGA
TCTCAACAGCGGTAAGATCCTTGAGAGTTTTCGCCCCGAAGAACGTTTTCCAATGATGAGCACTTTTAAA
GTTCTGCTATGTGGCGCGGTATTATCCCGTATTGACGCCGGGCAAGAGCAACTCGGTCGCCGCATACACT
ATTCTCAGAATGACTTGGTTGAGTACTCACCAGTCACAGAAAAGCATCTTACGGATGGCATGACAGTAAG
AGAATTATGCAGTGCTGCCATAACCATGAGTGATAACACTGCGGCCAACTTACTTCTGACAACGATCGGA
GGACCGAAGGAGCTAACCGCTTTTTTGCACAACATGGGGGATCATGTAACTCGCCTTGATCGTTGGGAAC
CGGAGCTGAATGAAGCCATACCAAACGACGAGCGTGACACCACGATGCCTGTAGCAATGGCAACAACGTT
GCGCAAACTATTAACTGGCGAACTACTTACTCTAGCTTCCCGGCAACAATTAATAGACTGGATGGAGGCG
GATAAAGTTGCAGGACCACTTCTGCGCTCGGCCCTTCCGGCTGGCTGGTTTATTGCTGATAAATCTGGAG
CCGGTGAGCGTGGGTCTCGCGGTATCATTGCAGCACTGGGGCCAGATGGTAAGCCCTCCCGTATCGTAGT
TATCTACACGACGGGGAGTCAGGCAACTATGGATGAACGAAATAGACAGATCGCTGAGATAGGTGCCTCA
CTGATTAAGCATTGGTAACTGTCAGACCAAGTTTACTCATATATACTTTAGATTGATTTAAAACTTCATT
TTTAATTTAAAAGGATCTAGGTGAAGATCCTTTTTGATAATCTCATGACCAAAATCCCTTAACGTGAGTT
TTCGTTCCACTGAGCGTCAGACCCCGTAGAAAAGATCAAAGGATCTTCTTGAGATCCTTTTTTTCTGCGC
GTAATCTGCTGCTTGCAAACAAAAAAACCACCGCTACCAGCGGTGGTTTGTTTGCCGGATCAAGAGCTAC
CAACTCTTTTTCCGAAGGTAACTGGCTTCAGCAGAGCGCAGATACCAAATACTGTCCTTCTAGTGTAGCC
GTAGTTAGGCCACCACTTCAAGAACTCTGTAGCACCGCCTACATACCTCGCTCTGCTAATCCTGTTACCA
GTGGCTGCTGCCAGTGGCGATAAGTCGTGTCTTACCGGGTTGGACTCAAGACGATAGTTACCGGATAAGG
CGCAGCGGTCGGGCTGAACGGGGGGTTCGTGCACACAGCCCAGCTTGGAGCGAACGACCTACACCGAACT
GAGATACCTACAGCGTGAGCTATGAGAAAGCGCCACGCTTCCCGAAGGGAGAAAGGCGGACAGGTATCCG
GTAAGCGGCAGGGTCGGAACAGGAGAGCGCACGAGGGAGCTTCCAGGGGGAAACGCCTGGTATCTTTATA
GTCCTGTCGGGTTTCGCCACCTCTGACTTGAGCGTCGATTTTTGTGATGCTCGTCAGGGGGGCGGAGCCT
ATGGAAAAACGCCAGCAACGCGGCCTTTTTACGGTTCCTGGCCTTTTGCTGGCCTTTTGCTCACATGTTC
TTTCCTGCGTTATCCCCTGATTCTGTGGATAACCGTATTACCGCCTTTGAGTGAGCTGATACCGCTCGCC
GCAGCCGAACGACCGAGCGCAGCGAGTCAGTGAGCGAGGAAGCGGAAGAGCGCCCAATACGCAAACCGCC
TCTCCCCGCGCGTTGGCCGATTCATTAATGCAGCTGGCACGACAGGTTTCCCGACTGGAAAGCGGGCAGT
GAGCGCAACGCAATTAATGTGAGTTAGCTCACTCATTAGGCACCCCAGGCTTTACACTTTATGCTTCCGG
CTCGTATGTTGTGTGGAATTGTGAGCGGATAACAATTTCACACAGGAAACAGCTATGACCATGATTACGC
C
