>Addgene plasmid #22190 | pSFG-TFII-I-GFP delta | addgene partial sequence | sequence record 28007 | EGFP-N 5'-CGTCGCCGTCCAGCTCGACCAG-3'
CCCGGGGANGCTCCTCGCCCTTGCTCACCATGGTGGCGACCGGTGGATCCCGGGCCCGCGGTACCGTCGA
CCACGTGGGGTCTGGTTCTTGCTTGATCTGAGAGCTTCCATCAGTCTCTTTTATTTCTTCTGTGGCTGGA
ACTTCCAACTGGCTTGGTTCAGCTGATTCTTGTATCACGGGGCCTTCTGACTCACTCTGATCAACCAGCT
GGTTATTAATCACAAGTCCTGGAAATGGTCTAATGACCGTGAATTTGATAAACTCGGCAGAGTCTAAGAT
CCTTCTCATGGAGCTGATTTCCAGGTAGCTGGGGGCTTTGAAGGACACCCCCGGGGGCATGCCATCAACC
ACCACACAGCCAGGGTTAATTGTGATTTTCCTGTAGGGAACTTTCACAGGAAAACCCATACCAATAGCTT
CACCAAATTTCCGACTAAAGAGGTCATTCACTTGTTCTCTTAGCTGTCTAGCTTTTTCAACTTTCGAGAG
TCTTTCATTATCATCATCTGGAATTGTCACCTGAATGATGTTAAGGTCTTCAACACCTGATGCAGTAGTA
TTAACATTGGGTGATGAATTTATTTTTCTGGGAGGGCTCTTAGAGGAGGTGCTCTCCTTAATCGCCGTCT
CAAACATNTCGNGNGCTTTTTTAATGANGAACTTAAATTTNNNNNNNNNGGGTTTGNTTTNTAAANCNCC
CCCCCCGGAAGCCAAANAAAAAGGNTCCGNAGGNCCCCCCCGGGANCCTCCCCCAAAAATNCCCGGGAAA
CNAAAAACCNAGNCCCNCCNNTGTTNAGGGNANTNCCCNNTNTNNTANAAATTNCNTT
